>Addgene plasmid #51702 | pcdna3 T7Jip1(1-126) | depositor partial sequence | sequence record 79215 | T7 and Sp6
ACCCAAGCTTATGGCTAGCATGACTGGTGGACAGCAAATGGGTGGATCCGGAGGAATGGCGGAGCGAGAG
AGCGGCCTGGGCGGGGGCGCCGCGTCCCCACCGGCCGCTTCCCCATTCCTGGGACTGCACATCGCGTCGC
CTCCCAATTTCAGGCTCACCCATGACATCAGCCTGGAGGAGTTTGAGGATGAAGACCTTTCGGAGATCAC
TGACGAGTGTGGCATCAGCCTGCAGTGCAAAGACACCCTGTCTCTCCGGCCCCCGCGCGCCGGGCTGCTG
TCTGCGGGTAGCAGCGGCAGCGCGGGGAGCCGGCTGCAGGCGGAGATGCTGCAGATGGACCTGATCGACG
CGGCAGGTGACACTCCGGGCGCCGAGGACGACGAGGAGGAGGAGGACGACGAGCTCGCTGCCCAACGACC
AGGAGTGGGGCCTTAGGCGGCCGCTCGAG
