>Addgene plasmid #51702 | pcdna3 T7Jip1(1-126) | addgene partial sequence | sequence record 81237 | CMV-F 5'-CGCAAATGGGCGGTAGGCGTG-3'
AGCAGAGCTCTCTGGCTAACTAGAGAACCCACTGCTTACTGGCTTATCGAAATTAATACGACTCACTATA
GGGAGACCCAAGCTTATGGCTAGCATGACTGGTGGACAGCAAATGGGTGGATCCGGAGGAATGGCGGAGC
GAGAGAGCGGCCTGGGCGGGGGCGCCGCGTCCCCACCGGCCGCTTCCCCATTCCTGGGACTGCACATCGC
GTCGCCTCCCAATTTCAGGCTCACCCATGACATCAGCCTGGAGGAGTTTGAGGATGAAGACCTTTCGGAG
ATCACTGACGAGTGTGGCATCAGCCTGCAGTGCAAAGACACCCTGTCTCTCCGGCCCCCGCGCGCCGGGC
TGCTGTCTGCGGGTAGCAGCGGCAGCGCGGGGAGCCGGCTGCAGGCGGAGATGCTGCAGATGGACCTGAT
CGACGCGGCAGGTGACACTCCGGGCGCCGAGGACGACGAGGAGGAGGAGGACGACGAGCTCGCTGCCCAA
CGACCAGGAGTGGGGCCTTAGGCGGCCGCTCGAGCATGCATCTAGAGGGCCCTATTCTATAGTGTCACCT
AAATGCTAGAGCTCGCTGATCAGCCTCGACTGTGCCTTCTAGTTGCCAGCCATCTGTTGTTTGCCCCTCC
CCCGTGCCTTCCTTGACCCTGGAAGGTGCCACTCCCACTGTCCTTTCCTAATAAAATGAGGAAATTGCAT
CGCATTGTCTGAGTAGGTGTCATTCTATTCTGGGGGGTGGGGTGGGGCAGGACAGCAAGGGGGAGGATTG
GGAAGACAATAGCAGGCATGCTGGGGATGCGGTGGGCTCTATGGCTTCTGAGGCGGAAAGAACCAGCTGG
GGCTCTAGGGGGTATCCCCACGCGCCCTGTAGCGGCGCATTAAGCGCGGCGGGTGTGGTG
