[The description below was written by a language model from this plasmid's Addgene catalogue record.]
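Description:
pcdna3 T7Jip1(1-126) is a mammalian expression plasmid built on the commercial pcDNA3 backbone (about 5.4 kb without insert). It is propagated in E. coli as a high-copy plasmid under ampicillin selection. No feature table accompanies the record, so individual backbone elements are not itemised. pcDNA3 is generally known to drive inserts from the CMV immediate-early promoter with a downstream polyadenylation signal and to carry a neomycin-resistance cassette for selection in mammalian cells. The listed T7 and SP6 sequencing primers fit the phage promoter sites that flank the polylinker in this vector family.

The payload is a 423 bp fragment of mouse JNK-interacting protein 1 (JIP-1, gene Mapk8ip1, also called IB1), cloned between HindIII and XbaI sites, both of which remain intact. The fragment encodes only residues 1–126, with residues 127–660 deleted, and it carries an N-terminal T7 epitope tag. The tag allows the truncated protein to be detected or immunoprecipitated with anti-T7 antibodies.

The stated purpose concerns the idea that JIP-1 may suppress signal transduction through the JNK pathway, and the associated study describes JIP-1 as a cytoplasmic inhibitor of that pathway. A construct like this is typically one member of a deletion series. Such series are transfected into mammalian cells to find which regions of JIP-1 are needed for JNK binding or for inhibiting JNK-dependent signalling. The record does not say how this N-terminal fragment behaves in those assays.
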