Addgene plasmid #51702: pcdna3 T7Jip1(1-126)
Purpose: " JIP-1 may suppress signal transduction by the JNK pathway"
Depositing lab: Roger Davis. Depositing organization: University of Massachusetts, Worcester. Publication: A cytoplasmic inhibitor of the JNK signal transduction pathway. Dickens M, Rogers JS, Cavanagh J, Raitano A, Xia Z, Halpern JR, Greenberg ME, Sawyers CL, Davis RJ. Science. 1997 Aug 1. 277(5326):693-6. 10.1126/science.277.5326.693 PubMed 9235893.
Backbone
  Vector backbone: pcDNA3
  Backbone manufacturer: invitrogen
  Backbone size w/o insert (bp): 5446
  Vector type: Mammalian Expression
Growth in bacteria
  Bacterial resistance: Ampicillin, 100 μg/mL
  Growth temperature: 37°C
  Growth strain: DH5alpha
  Copy number: High Copy
Gene/Insert
  Gene/Insert name: Jnk interacting protein 1 (alt name: Jip 1(1-126))
  Species: M. musculus (mouse)
  Insert size (bp): 423
  Mutation: deleted 127-660
  GenBank ID: AF003115.1
  Entrez Gene: Mapk8ip1 (a.k.a. IB1, JIP-1, Jip1, Prkm8ip, Skip, mjip-2a)
  Tag / fusion protein: T7 (N terminal on backbone)
  Cloning method: Restriction Enzyme; 5′ cloning site Hind III (not destroyed); 3′ cloning site Xba I (not destroyed)
  Sequencing primers: 5′ T7; 3′ Sp6
Terms and licenses: Academic/Nonprofit Terms; Industry Terms: Not Available to Industry
How to cite: pcdna3 T7Jip1(1-126) was a gift from Roger Davis (Addgene plasmid # 51702 ; http://n2t.net/addgene:51702 ; RRID:Addgene_51702)
